Addgene plasmid #235838: pME_Cp_0_3_010_psbK_5'UTR_Cr
Purpose: psbK 5'UTR Chlamydomonas reinhardtii
Depositing lab: Tobias Erb. Depositing organization: Max Planck Institute for Terrestrial Microbiology. Publication: A modular high-throughput approach for advancing synthetic biology in the chloroplast of Chlamydomonas. Inckemann RM, Chotel T, Burgis M, Brinkmann CK, Andreas L, Baumann J, Sharma P, Klose M, Barrett J, Ries F, Paczia N, Glatter T, Mackinder LCM, Willmund F, Erb TJ. Nat Plants. 2025 Nov;11(11):2332-2349. doi: 10.1038/s41477-025-02126-2. Epub 2025 Nov 3. PubMed 41184475.
Backbone
  Vector backbone: pME_Cp_UAV_GFP
  Backbone size w/o insert (bp): 2101
  Vector type: Synthetic Biology
Growth in bacteria
  Bacterial resistance: Chloramphenicol, 25 μg/mL
  Growth temperature: 37°C
  Growth strain: DH5alpha
  Copy number: High Copy
Gene/Insert
  Gene/Insert name: psbK 5'UTR
  Species: Chlamydomonas reinhardtii
  Insert size (bp): 288
  Mutation: none
  Cloning method: Restriction Enzyme; 5′ cloning site BsaI (destroyed during cloning); 3′ cloning site BsaI (destroyed during cloning)
  Sequencing primers: 5′ CGTATCACGAGGCAGAATTTC; 3′ CCTGCATAACGCGAAGTAATC
Terms and licenses: Academic/Nonprofit Terms; Industry Terms: Not Available to Industry
Depositor comments: Please visit https://doi.org/10.1101/2024.05.08.593163 for bioRxiv preprint.
How to cite: pME_Cp_0_3_010_psbK_5'UTR_Cr was a gift from Tobias Erb (Addgene plasmid # 235838 ; http://n2t.net/addgene:235838 ; RRID:Addgene_235838)
