[The description below was written by a language model from this plasmid's Addgene catalogue record and pLannotate feature annotations shown in this document.]
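Description:
pME_Cp_0_3_010_psbK_5'UTR_Cr is a small (about 2.4 kb) synthetic-biology part plasmid that stores the 5' untranslated region of the Chlamydomonas reinhardtii chloroplast gene psbK as a reusable cloning module. It belongs to a modular toolkit for engineering the Chlamydomonas chloroplast. The 288 bp insert was placed into the pME_Cp_UAV_GFP backbone through BsaI sites that were destroyed during cloning. This is consistent with Golden Gate-style, type IIS assembly into an acceptor vector, and the backbone name suggests that a GFP dropout cassette was displaced in the process, although the record does not say so explicitly. No mutations to the native sequence are recorded.

The plasmid is a storage and assembly vector for E. coli rather than a chloroplast expression construct. It replicates from a high-copy ColE1/pUC-type origin and is selected with chloramphenicol through the cat gene, which is driven by its own promoter and followed by the lambda t0 terminator. The insert region is not annotated by name, but it lies between BioBrick prefix and suffix sequences. Bacterial terminators, including the his operon terminator, flank this region and insulate the part from read-through transcription from the backbone. The table annotates no promoter, coding sequence or 3' UTR for chloroplast expression and no chloroplast selection marker, so the part is meant to be combined with other modules into a complete transcription unit. In that context a chloroplast 5' UTR typically influences transcript stability and translation initiation. The part would therefore be used to tune or compare transgene expression in the Chlamydomonas plastid.
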