Features (pLannotate 1.2.2; 8 found; start..end, strand, type, name):
    151..245     -  terminator     lambda t0 terminator: transcription terminator from phage lambda
    269..925     -  CDS            cat: CAT_ECOLX - Experimental evidence at protein level: Swiss-Prot protein existence level 1. This enzyme is an effector of chloramphenicol resistance in bacteria. From Escherichia coli. This protein is used as a marker in many commonly used cloning vectors, such as pACYC184.
    926..1023    -  promoter       cat promoter: promoter of the E. coli cat gene encoding chloramphenicol acetyltransferase
   1109..1152    -  terminator     bacterial terminator: putative bacterial transcription terminator
   1155..1176    +  misc_feature   BioBrick prefix: BioBrick prefix for parts that do not start with "ATG"
   1497..1516    +  misc_feature   BioBrick suffix: universal suffix for all parts
   1517..1574    +  terminator     his operon terminator: This putative transcriptin terminator from the E. coli his operon has a 2-bp deletion introduced during synthesis. Its efficiency has not been determined.
   1769..2357    -  rep_origin     ori: high-copy-number ColE1/pMB1/pBR322/pUC origin of replication
>Addgene plasmid #235838 | pME_Cp_0_3_010_psbK_5'UTR_Cr | addgene full sequence | sequence record 471444 | Addgene NGS Result
CGCTCAGTGGAACGAAAACTCACGTTAAGGGATTTTGGTCATGAGATTATCAAAAAGGATCTTCACCTAG
ATCCTTTTAAATTAAAAATGAAGTTTTAAATCAATCTAAAGTATATATGAGTAAACTTGGTCTGACAGCT
CGAGGCTTGGATTCTCACCAATAAAAAACGCCCGGCGGCAACCGAGCGTTCTGAACAAATCCAGATGGAG
TTCTGAGGTCATTACTGGATCTATCAACAGGAGTCCAAGCGAGCTCGATATCAAATTACGCCCCGCCCTG
CCACTCGTCGCAGTACTGTTGTAATTCATTAAGCATTCTGCCGACATGGAAGCCATCACAAACGGCATGA
TGAACCTGAATCGCCAGCGGCATCAGCACCTTGTCGCCTTGCGTATAATATTTGCCCATGGTGAAAACGG
GGGCGAAGAAGTTGTCCATATTGGCCACGTTTAAATCAAAACTGGTGAAACTCACCCAGGGATTGGCTGA
TACGAAAAACATATTCTCAATAAACCCTTTAGGGAAATAGGCCAGGTTTTCACCGTAACACGCCACATCT
TGCGAATATATGTGTAGAAACTGCCGGAAATCGTCGTGGTATTCACTCCAGAGTGATGAAAACGTTTCAG
TTTGCTCATGGAAAACGGTGTAACAAGGGTGAACACTATCCCATATCACCAGCTCACCGTCTTTCATTGC
CATACGAAATTCCGGATGAGCATTCATCAGGCGGGCAAGAATGTGAATAAAGGCCGGATAAAACTTGTGC
TTATTTTTCTTTACGGTCTTTAAAAAGGCCGTAATATCCAGCTGAACGGTCTGGTTATAGGTACATTGAG
CAACTGACTGAAATGCCTCAAAATGTTCTTTACGATGCCATTGGGATATATCAACGGTGGTATATCCAGT
GATTTTTTTCTCCATTTTAGCTTCCTTAGCTCCTGAAAATCTCGATAACTCAAAAAATACGCCCGGTAGT
GATCTTATTTCATTATGGTGAAAGTTGGAACCTCTTACGTGCCCGATCAACTCGAGTGCCACCTGACGTC
TAAGAAACCATTATTATCATGACATTAACCTATAAAAATAGGCGTATCACGAGGCAGAATTTCAGATAAA
AAAAATCCTTAGCTTTCGCTAAGGATGATTTCTGGAATTCGCGGCCGCTTCTAGAGCGATGAGTGGTCTC
GTACTTTTGATTTTAGAAAGAAAAAACGAGCTTTAAGGTGAGCTTATTTTGTTGCGTGTAAATTTTTAAA
ATCTAAGGTGTATAGACAAAAATCTACATTTTCATATGCTAAAAACATACTCTTTACGGGTACGCGAATG
TTAGGTAAATTTTCACAACTAACTCTATGGTTGTGGGAAGAAAACCAAATACATAGAGATATTTTTAAAA
AGATATCTCTCACTTTAATAGATTTTATTATAAATACTATCAACAATTTCTTAAACTTTTTAATGAAGGA
TATTTAATGTGAGACCACTCATCGCGACTAGTAGCGGCCGCTGCAGTCCGGCAAAAAAGGGCAAGGTGTC
ACCACCCTGCCCTTTTTCTTTAAAACCGAAAAGATTACTTCGCGTTATGCAGGCTTCCTCGCTCACTGAC
TCGCTGCGCTCGGTCGTTCGGCTGCGGCGAGCGGTATCAGCTCACTCAAAGGCGGTAATACGGTTATCCA
CAGAATCAGGGGATAACGCAGGAAAGAACATGTGAGCAAAAGGCCAGCAAAAGGCCAGGAACCGTAAAAA
GGCCGCGTTGCTGGCGTTTTTCCACAGGCTCCGCCCCCCTGACGAGCATCACAAAAATCGACGCTCAAGT
CAGAGGTGGCGAAACCCGACAGGACTATAAAGATACCAGGCGTTTCCCCCTGGAAGCTCCCTCGTGCGCT
CTCCTGTTCCGACCCTGCCGCTTACCGGATACCTGTCCGCCTTTCTCCCTTCGGGAAGCGTGGCGCTTTC
TCATAGCTCACGCTGTAGGTATCTCAGTTCGGTGTAGGTCGTTCGCTCCAAGCTGGGCTGTGTGCACGAA
CCCCCCGTTCAGCCCGACCGCTGCGCCTTATCCGGTAACTATCGTCTTGAGTCCAACCCGGTAAGACACG
ACTTATCGCCACTGGCAGCAGCCACTGGTAACAGGATTAGCAGAGCGAGGTATGTAGGCGGTGCTACAGA
GTTCTTGAAGTGGTGGCCTAACTACGGCTACACTAGAAGAACAGTATTTGGTATCTGCGCTCTGCTGAAG
CCAGTTACCTTCGGAAAAAGAGTTGGTAGCTCTTGATCCGGCAAACAAACCACCGCTGGTAGCGGTGGTT
TTTTTGTTTGCAAGCAGCAGATTACGCGCAGAAAAAAAGGATCTCAAGAAGATCCTTTGATCTTTTCTAC
GGGGTCTGA
